Addgene plasmid #98283: pNup133-Ypet
Purpose: mammalian expression of Nup133-Ypet
Depositing lab: Mike Heilemann. Publication: A set of homo-oligomeric standards allows accurate protein counting. Finan K, Raulf A, Heilemann M. Angew Chem Int Ed Engl. 2015 Oct 5;54(41):12049-52. doi: 10.1002/anie.201505664. Epub 2015 Aug 20. PubMed 26289028.
Backbone
  Vector backbone: plasmid PAtagRFP-actin (Verkhusha lab/Addgene)
  Backbone manufacturer: Clontech
  Vector type: Mammalian Expression
  Selectable markers: Neomycin (select with G418)
Growth in bacteria
  Bacterial resistance: Kanamycin, 50 μg/mL
  Growth temperature: 37°C
  Growth strain: DH5alpha
  Copy number: High Copy
Gene/Insert
  Gene/Insert name: Nup133
  Species: H. sapiens (human)
  Entrez Gene: NUP133 (a.k.a. GAMOS8, NPHS18, hNUP133)
  Promoter: CMV
  Tag / fusion protein: YPet (C terminal on insert)
  Cloning method: Restriction Enzyme; 5′ cloning site unknown (unknown if destroyed); 3′ cloning site unknown (unknown if destroyed)
  Sequencing primers: 5′ CMV-F
Terms and licenses: Academic/Nonprofit Terms; Industry Terms: Not Available to Industry
Depositor comments: Ypet = fast maturing YFP variant
How to cite: pNup133-Ypet was a gift from Mike Heilemann (Addgene plasmid # 98283 ; http://n2t.net/addgene:98283 ; RRID:Addgene_98283)
