[The description below was written by a language model from this plasmid's Addgene catalogue record and pLannotate feature annotations shown in this document.]
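Description:
pNup133-Ypet is a mammalian expression plasmid of about 8.2 kb that produces human nucleoporin Nup133 fused at its C terminus to the yellow fluorescent protein YPet. It is built on a Clontech-style backbone, derived by the depositors from a PAtagRFP-actin plasmid. In bacteria it replicates from a high-copy ColE1/pUC-type origin and is selected with kanamycin. An f1 phage origin is also present. The single NeoR/KanR gene (Tn5 aminoglycoside phosphotransferase) sits behind tandem bacterial (bla-type) and SV40 early promoters and is followed by an HSV TK polyadenylation signal. The same marker therefore confers kanamycin resistance in E. coli and G418 resistance for selecting stably transfected mammalian cells.

The expression cassette consists of the human CMV immediate-early enhancer and promoter driving the full NUP133 open reading frame. A short linker region follows, then the YPet coding sequence, and the transcript is terminated by an SV40 poly(A) signal. The short annotated fragments of SV40 large T antigen, ble and the bGH poly(A) signal appear to be sequence remnants flanking the SV40 terminator and the resistance cassette rather than functional elements. The restriction sites used for cloning are not recorded.

The depositor notes that YPet is a fast-maturing YFP variant. Nup133 is a nuclear pore complex component, so the fusion labels pores with fluorescent protein. The associated publication concerns homo-oligomeric standards for accurate protein counting, which suggests the construct serves as a reference or calibration target for quantitative fluorescence microscopy. The record itself states the purpose only as mammalian expression of Nup133-YPet.
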