Features (pLannotate 1.2.2; 14 found; start..end, strand, type, name):
      6..594     +  rep_origin     ori: high-copy-number ColE1/pMB1/pBR322/pUC origin of replication
    769..1072    +  enhancer       CMV enhancer: human cytomegalovirus immediate early enhancer
   1073..1276    +  promoter       CMV promoter: human cytomegalovirus (CMV) immediate early promoter
   1315..4782    +  CDS            NUP133: NU133_HUMAN - Experimental evidence at protein level: Swiss-Prot protein existence level 1. Involved in poly(A)+ RNA transport. Involved in nephrogenesis (PubMed:30179222). From Homo sapiens (Human).
   4804..5520    +  CDS            YPet: YPet is a basic (constitutively fluorescent) yellow fluorescent protein published in 2005, derived from Aequorea victoria. It has moderate acid sensitivity.
   5579..5663    +  CDS            large T antigen (fragment): large T antigen from SV40 (simian virus 40)
   5686..5807    +  polyA_signal   SV40 poly(A) signal: SV40 polyadenylation signal
   5841..6269    -  rep_origin     f1 ori (sequence partly withheld): f1 bacteriophage origin of replication; arrow indicates direction of (+) strand synthesis
   6296..6400    +  promoter       AmpR promoter: bla
   6402..6759    +  promoter       SV40 promoter: SV40 enhancer and early promoter
   6794..7588    +  CDS            NeoR/KanR: aminoglycoside phosphotransferase from Tn5; aph(3')-II (or nptII); confers resistance to neomycin, kanamycin, and G418 (Geneticin®)
   7609..7761    +  CDS            ble (fragment): BLE_KLEPN - Experimental evidence at protein level: Swiss-Prot protein existence level 1. Binding protein with a strong affinity to the bleomycin family of antibiotics. Binds to CL990; an antimitotic-antibiotic compound. From Klebsiella pneumoniae.
   7820..7867    +  polyA_signal   HSV TK poly(A) signal: herpes simplex virus thymidine kinase polyadenylation signal (Cole and Stacy, 1985)
   7958..7974    -  polyA_signal   bGH poly(A) signal (fragment): bovine growth hormone polyadenylation signal
>Addgene plasmid #98283 | pNup133-Ypet | addgene full sequence | sequence record 198910 | Addgene NGS Result
TCTTCTTGAGATCCTTTTTTTCTGCGCGTAATCTGCTGCTTGCAAACAAAAAAACCACCGCTACCAGCGG
TGGTTTGTTTGCCGGATCAAGAGCTACCAACTCTTTTTCCGAAGGTAACTGGCTTCAGCAGAGCGCAGAT
ACCAAATACTGTTCTTCTAGTGTAGCCGTAGTTAGGCCACCACTTCAAGAACTCTGTAGCACCGCCTACA
TACCTCGCTCTGCTAATCCTGTTACCAGTGGCTGCTGCCAGTGGCGATAAGTCGTGTCTTACCGGGTTGG
ACTCAAGACGATAGTTACCGGATAAGGCGCAGCGGTCGGGCTGAACGGGGGGTTCGTGCACACAGCCCAG
CTTGGAGCGAACGACCTACACCGAACTGAGATACCTACAGCGTGAGCTATGAGAAAGCGCCACGCTTCCC
GAAGGGAGAAAGGCGGACAGGTATCCGGTAAGCGGCAGGGTCGGAACAGGAGAGCGCACGAGGGAGCTTC
CAGGGGGAAACGCCTGGTATCTTTATAGTCCTGTCGGGTTTCGCCACCTCTGACTTGAGCGTCGATTTTT
GTGATGCTCGTCAGGGGGGCGGAGCCTATGGAAAAACGCCAGCAACGCGGCCTTTTTACGGTTCCTGGCC
TTTTGCTGGCCTTTTGCTCACATGTTCTTTCCTGCGTTATCCCCTGATTCTGTGGATAACCGTATTACCG
CCATGCATTAGTTATTAATAGTAATCAATTACGGGGTCATTAGTTCATAGCCCATATATGGAGTTCCGCG
TTACATAACTTACGGTAAATGGCCCGCCTGGCTGACCGCCCAACGACCCCCGCCCATTGACGTCAATAAT
GACGTATGTTCCCATAGTAACGCCAATAGGGACTTTCCATTGACGTCAATGGGTGGAGTATTTACGGTAA
ACTGCCCACTTGGCAGTACATCAAGTGTATCATATGCCAAGTACGCCCCCTATTGACGTCAATGACGGTA
AATGGCCCGCCTGGCATTATGCCCAGTACATGACCTTATGGGACTTTCCTACTTGGCAGTACATCTACGT
ATTAGTCATCGCTATTACCATGGTGATGCGGTTTTGGCAGTACATCAATGGGCGTGGATAGCGGTTTGAC
TCACGGGGATTTCCAAGTCTCCACCCCATTGACGTCAATGGGAGTTTGTTTTGGCACCAAAATCAACGGG
ACTTTCCAAAATGTCGTAACAACTCCGCCCCATTGACGCAAATGGGCGGTAGGCGTGTACGGTGGGAGGT
CTATATAAGCAGAGCTGGTTTAGTGAACCGTCAGATCCGCCACCGGTCGCCACCATGTTCCCAGCCGCCC
CTTCTCCGCGGACCCCGGGTACCGGGTCCCGAAGGGGCCCGCTGGCCGGACTCGGGCCCGGCTCCACGCC
CCGGACGGCTAGCAGGAAGGGTCTGCCCCTGGGGTCTGCAGTCAGCTCCCCAGTGCTCTTCTCGCCGGTC
GGCCGGCGTAGCTCGCTAAGCTCGCGGGGAACACCAACACGAATGTTCCCACACCACTCCATAACTGAGT
CTGTGAACTATGATGTGAAAACGTTTGGATCTTCTCTTCCTGTTAAAGTCATGGAAGCCCTAACATTGGC
TGAAGTCGATGACCAGCTGACCATTAACATAGATGAAGGTGGATGGGCTTGTCTGGTGTGCAAAGAGAAG
CTCATTATTTGGAAGATTGCTCTGTCACCTATTACTAAGTTATCCGTTTGCAAAGAACTTCAGCTGCCAC
CTAGTGATTTCCACTGGAGTGCCGACTTAGTGGCTCTTTCTTACTCTTCTCCCTCAGGTGAAGCACATTC
TACTCAGGCTGTTGCTGTCATGGTTGCCACCAGAGAAGGATCTATCCGCTATTGGCCAAGCCTTGCTGGT
GAAGATACCTACACAGAGGCTTTTGTAGATTCGGGAGGTGATAAGACTTACAGTTTCCTAACAGCAGTGC
AGGGAGGAAGTTTTATTTTGTCTTCATCAGGAAGCCAACTAATTCGGTTGATACCTGAGAGCTCAGGAAA
GATTCATCAGCATATCCTGCCTCAGGGGCAAGGCATGCTTTCAGGAATTGGTCGAAAAGTTTCTTCTCTT
TTTGGAATTTTATCTCCTAGTAGTGATCTCACACTTTCAAGTGTTCTCTGGGATAGAGAGAGATCAAGCT
TTTATAGCCTGACGAGTTCAAACATCAGTAAATGGGAATTAGATGATTCTTCAGAAAAGCATGCATACAG
TTGGGATATAAATAGAGCCCTGAAGGAAAACATTACCGATGCTATTTGGGGATCTGAAAGTAACTATGAA
GCTATTAAAGAAGGAGTCAACATTCGATATTTGGACTTTAAGCAAAACTGTGATGGGCTGGTGATTTTGG
CAGCAGCATGGCACTCAGCAGACAATCCATGTCTCATCTATTACTCTCTGATAACAATAGAAGATAATGG
TTGCCAAATGTCAGATGCAGTTACTGTAGAAGTCACTCAATATAATCCACCTTTTCAGTCTGAAGACCTG
ATTTTGTGTCAGTTGACGGTCCCAAACTTTTCAAACCAGACTGCCTATCTGTATAACGAAAGTGCTGTCT
ATGTGTGCTCCACAGGAACTGGGAAATTTTCTCTTCCCCAGGAGAAAATTGTCTTTAATGCACAAGGAGA
TAGTGTTTTAGGTGCTGGTGCCTGTGGTGGTGTTCCTATCATTTTTTCTAGAAACAGTGGACTGGTGTCT
ATTACTTCAAGGGAAAATGTGTCTATATTGGCAGAAGACTTGGAAGGGTCTTTAGCATCTTCAGTTGCTG
GACCAAACAGTGAGAGTATGATTTTTGAGACCACTACAAAGAATGAAACTATAGCCCAGGAAGATAAAAT
CAAGTTGCTGAAAGCTGCCTTTCTGCAATACTGCAGAAAAGATTTAGGTCATGCTCAAATGGTGGTTGAT
GAGCTCTTTTCCTCTCACTCTGATTTGGATTCTGATTCTGAACTAGACAGGGCAGTTACCCAAATCAGTG
TAGACCTGATGGATGACTACCCAGCATCTGACCCACGGTGGGCTGAGTCTGTCCCTGAGGAAGCACCTGG
GTTCAGCAATACGTCACTGATTATCCTTCACCAGCTAGAAGACAAGATGAAAGCTCACTCTTTTCTTATG
GACTTTATTCATCAAGTTGGCTTATTTGGACGTCTAGGCAGTTTTCCAGTTAGAGGGACACCGATGGCCA
CTCGACTGTTGCTCTGTGAGCATGCCGAAAAGCTGTCAGCCGCCATTGTTCTCAAGAACCACCACTCCCG
GCTTTCTGACCTTGTCAACACAGCCATATTGATTGCTTTGAACAAGAGGGAGTATGAAATCCCATCCAAC
CTGACTCCTGCAGATGTCTTTTTCAGGGAGGTATCCCAAGTAGATACCATCTGTGAGTGCTTACTGGAGC
ATGAGGAGCAAGTCTTGAGGGATGCACCTATGGATTCCATTGAATGGGCTGAAGTGGTGATCAATGTGAA
CAATATTCTCAAGGATATGCTGCAGGCTGCTAGTCATTATCGCCAAAATAGAAACTCTTTGTATAGAAGA
GAAGAATCACTAGAAAAAGAACCTGAATATGTTCCATGGACGGCAACAAGTGGTCCTGGTGGCATCCGAA
CGGTAATAATACGCCAGCATGAGATTGTCCTGAAGGTGGCTTATCCACAGGCAGACAGCAACCTCCGAAA
CATCGTGACCGAGCAGCTGGTAGCCCTGATCGATTGCTTCCTGGATGGTTATGTTTCTCAGCTTAAGTCT
GTGGATAAATCCAGTAATCGGGAAAGATATGACAATCTGGAGATGGAATACCTACAGAAAAGATCAGATC
TCTTATCTCCTCTTCTTTCACTAGGCCAGTACCTGTGGGCTGCTTCTCTAGCAGAGAAATACTGTGACTT
TGATATATTGGTACAAATGTGTGAGCAGACTGACAACCAGAGCCGACTCCAGCGCTACATGACCCAGTTT
GCTGATCAGAATTTTTCAGACTTTCTCTTCCGTTGGTATCTGGAGAAAGGAAAGCGAGGCAAATTATTAT
CTCAGCCCATTTCTCAGCATGGACAGTTGGCAAATTTTTTGCAAGCTCATGAACATCTCAGCTGGTTACA
TGAAATTAATAGCCAAGAATTAGAAAAGGCTCATGCAACACTTCTGGGTTTGGCAAATATGGAAACTCGT
TACTTTGCAAAGAAGAAAACCCTTCTTGGCTTGAGTAAATTGGCTGCATTAGCTTCAGACTTTTCAGAGG
ATATGCTACAAGAAAAAATTGAAGAAATGGCTGAGCAGGAGCGCTTTCTACTGCATCAGGAGACCCTACC
TGAACAGCTGCTGGCGGAGAAACAGCTAAATCTCAGTGCGATGCCAGTATTGACTGCACCACAACTCATT
GGTCTATATATCTGTGAAGAAAATAGAAGAGCTAATGAATATGATTTCAAGAAAGCTTTGGACTTGTTGG
AATATATTGATGAGGAAGAAGATATAAATATAAATGATCTAAAACTGGAAATCCTTTGCAAAGCTCTTCA
GAGAGATAACTGGTCCAGTTCTGATGGCAAAGATGATCCAATTGAAGTATCTAAAGACAGTATATTTGTG
AAGATCTTACAGAAACTTTTAAAAGATGGCATTCAGCTCAGTGAGTACTTACCGGAGGTGAAAGACCTGC
TACAAGCGGATCAGCTTGGAAGCTTAAAGTCCAATCCTTACTTCGAGTTTGTTTTGAAAGCAAATTATGA
ATATTATGTTCAGGGACAAATAGCTAGCGGAGCATCCGCAGGAATGGTGAGCAAAGGCGAAGAGCTGTTC
ACCGGCGTGGTGCCCATCCTGGTGGAGCTGGACGGCGACGTGAACGGCCACAAGTTCAGCGTGAGCGGCG
AGGGCGAGGGCGACGCCACCTACGGCAAGCTGACCCTGAAGCTGCTGTGCACCACCGGCAAGCTGCCCGT
GCCCTGGCCCACCCTGGTGACCACCCTGGGCTACGGCGTGCAGTGCTTCGCCCGGTACCCCGACCACATG
AAGCAGCACGACTTCTTCAAGAGCGCCATGCCCGAGGGCTACGTGCAGGAGCGGACCATCTTCTTCAAGG
ACGACGGCAACTACAAGACCCGGGCCGAGGTGAAGTTCGAGGGCGACACCCTGGTGAACCGGATCGAGCT
GAAGGGCATCGACTTCAAGGAGGACGGCAACATCCTGGGCCACAAGCTGGAGTACAACTACAACAGCCAC
AACGTGTACATCACCGCCGACAAGCAGAAGAACGGCATCAAGGCCAACTTCAAGATCCGGCACAACATCG
AGGACGGCGGCGTGCAGCTGGCCGACCACTACCAGCAGAACACCCCCATCGGCGACGGCCCCGTGCTGCT
GCCCGACAACCACTACCTGAGCTACCAGAGCGCCCTGTTCAAGGACCCCAACGAGAAGCGGGACCACATG
GTGCTGCTGGAGTTCCTGACCGCCGCCGGCATCACCGAGGGCATGAACGAGCTCTATAAGTAGCGGCCGC
ATCGATAACACCGCAAATGCTTCTAGGGATCCACCGGATCTAGATAACTGATCATAATCAGCCATACCAC
ATTTGTAGAGGTTTTACTTGCTTTAAAAAACCTCCCACACCTCCCCCTGAACCTGAAACATAAAATGAAT
GCAATTGTTGTTGTTAACTTGTTTATTGCAGCTTATAATGGTTACAAATAAAGCAATAGCATCACAAATT
TCACAAATAAAGCATTTTTTTCACTGCATTCTAGTTGTGGTTTGTCCAAACTCATCAATGTATCTTAACG
CGTAAATTGTAAGCGTTAATATTTTGTTAAAATTCGCGTTAAATTTTTGTTAAATCAGCTCATTTTTTAA
CCAATAGGCCGAAATCGGCAAAATCCCTTATAAATCAAAAGAATAGACCGAGATAGGGT
[37 nt withheld, positions 5940-5976]
AAAGAACGTGGACTCCAACGTCAAAGG
[49 nt withheld, positions 6004-6052]
T
[91 nt withheld, positions 6054-6144]
G
[124 nt withheld, positions 6146-6269]
CAGGTGGCACTTTTCGGGGAAATGTGCGCGGAACCCCTATTTGTTTATTTTTCTAAATACATTCAAATAT
GTATCCGCTCATGAGACAATAACCCTGATAAATGCTTCAATAATATTGAAAAAGGAAGAGTCCTGAGGCG
GAAAGAACCAGCTGTGGAATGTGTGTCAGTTAGGGTGTGGAAAGTCCCCAGGCTCCCCAGCAGGCAGAAG
TATGCAAAGCATGCATCTCAATTAGTCAGCAACCAGGTGTGGAAAGTCCCCAGGCTCCCCAGCAGGCAGA
AGTATGCAAAGCATGCATCTCAATTAGTCAGCAACCATAGTCCCGCCCCTAACTCCGCCCATCCCGCCCC
TAACTCCGCCCAGTTCCGCCCATTCTCCGCCCCATGGCTGACTAATTTTTTTTATTTATGCAGAGGCCGA
GGCCGCCTCGGCCTCTGAGCTATTCCAGAAGTAGTGAGGAGGCTTTTTTGGAGGCCTAGGCTTTTGCAAA
GATCGATCAAGAGACAGGATGAGGATCGTTTCGCATGATTGAACAAGATGGATTGCACGCAGGTTCTCCG
GCCGCTTGGGTGGAGAGGCTATTCGGCTATGACTGGGCACAACAGACAATCGGCTGCTCTGATGCCGCCG
TGTTCCGGCTGTCAGCGCAGGGGCGCCCGGTTCTTTTTGTCAAGACCGACCTGTCCGGTGCCCTGAATGA
ACTGCAAGACGAGGCAGCGCGGCTATCGTGGCTGGCCACGACGGGCGTTCCTTGCGCAGCTGTGCTCGAC
GTTGTCACTGAAGCGGGAAGGGACTGGCTGCTATTGGGCGAAGTGCCGGGGCAGGATCTCCTGTCATCTC
ACCTTGCTCCTGCCGAGAAAGTATCCATCATGGCTGATGCAATGCGGCGGCTGCATACGCTTGATCCGGC
TACCTGCCCATTCGACCACCAAGCGAAACATCGCATCGAGCGAGCACGTACTCGGATGGAAGCCGGTCTT
GTCGATCAGGATGATCTGGACGAAGAGCATCAGGGGCTCGCGCCAGCCGAACTGTTCGCCAGGCTCAAGG
CGAGCATGCCCGACGGCGAGGATCTCGTCGTGACCCATGGCGATGCCTGCTTGCCGAATATCATGGTGGA
AAATGGCCGCTTTTCTGGATTCATCGACTGTGGCCGGCTGGGTGTGGCGGACCGCTATCAGGACATAGCG
TTGGCTACCCGTGATATTGCTGAAGAGCTTGGCGGCGAATGGGCTGACCGCTTCCTCGTGCTTTACGGTA
TCGCCGCTCCCGATTCGCAGCGCATCGCCTTCTATCGCCTTCTTGACGAGTTCTTCTGAGCGGGACTCTG
GGGTTCGAAATGACCGACCAAGCGACGCCCAACCTGCCATCACGAGATTTCGATTCCACCGCCGCCTTCT
ATGAAAGGTTGGGCTTCGGAATCGTTTTCCGGGACGCCGGCTGGATGATCCTCCAGCGCGGGGATCTCAT
GCTGGAGTTCTTCGCCCACCCTAGGGGGAGGCTAACTGAAACACGGAAGGAGACAATACCGGAAGGAACC
CGCGCTATGACGGCAATAAAAAGACAGAATAAAACGCACGGTGTTGGGTCGTTTGTTCATAAACGCGGGG
TTCGGTCCCAGGGCTGGCACTCTGTCGATACCCCACCGAGACCCCATTGGGGCCAATACGCCCGCGTTTC
TTCCTTTTCCCCACCCCACCCCCCAAGTTCGGGTGAAGGCCCAGGGCTCGCAGCCAACGTCGGGGCGGCA
GGCCCTGCCATAGCCTCAGGTTACTCATATATACTTTAGATTGATTTAAAACTTCATTTTTAATTTAAAA
GGATCTAGGTGAAGATCCTTTTTGATAATCTCATGACCAAAATCCCTTAACGTGAGTTTTCGTTCCACTG
AGCGTCAGACCCCGTAGAAAAGATCAAAGGA
